>Addgene plasmid #41913 | pHAGE DN Cullin3 | addgene full sequence | sequence record 362822 | Addgene NGS Result
TGGAAGGGCTAATTCACTCCCAAAGAAGACAAGATATCCTTGATCTGTGGATCTACCACACACAAGGCTA
CTTCCCTGATTAGCAGAACTACACACCAGGGCCAGGGGTCAGATATCCACTGACCTTTGGATGGTGCTAC
AAGCTAGTACCAGTTGAGCCAGATAAGGTAGAAGAGGCCAATAAAGGAGAGAACACCAGCTTGTTACACC
CTGTGAGCCTGCATGGGATGGATGACCCGGAGAGAGAAGTGTTAGAGTGGAGGTTTGACAGCCGCCTAGC
ATTTCATCACGTGGCCCGAGAGCTGCATCCGGAGTACTTCAAGAACTGCTGATATCGAGCTTGCTACAAG
GGACTTTCCGCTGGGGACTTTCCAGGGAGGCGTGGCCTGGGCGGGACTGGGGAGTGGCGAGCCCTCAGAT
CCTGCATATAAGCAGCTGCTTTTTGCCTGTACTGGGTCTCTCTGGTTAGACCAGATCTGAGCCTGGGAGC
TCTCTGGCTAACTAGGGAACCCACTGCTTAAGCCTCAATAAAGCTTGCCTTGAGTGCTTCAAGTAGTGTG
TGCCCGTCTGTTGTGTGACTCTGGTAACTAGAGATCCCTCAGACCCTTTTAGTCAGTGTGGAAAATCTCT
AGCAGTGGCGCCCGAACAGGGACTTGAAAGCGAAAGGGAAACCAGAGGAGCTCTCTCGACGCAGGACTCG
GCTTGCTGAAGCGCGCACGGCAAGAGGCGAGGGGCGGCGACTGGTGAGTACGCCAAAAATTTTGACTAGC
GGAGGCTAGAAGGAGAGAGATGGGTGCGAGAGCGTCAGTATTAAGCGGGGGAGAATTAGATCGCGATGGG
AAAAAATTCGGTTAAGGCCAGGGGGAAAGAAAAAATATAAATTAAAACATATAGTATGGGCAAGCAGGGA
GCTAGAACGATTCGCAGTTAATCCTGGCCTGTTAGAAACATCAGAAGGCTGTAGACAAATACTGGGACAG
CTACAACCATCCCTTCAGACAGGATCAGAAGAACTTAGATCATTATATAATACAGTAGCAACCCTCTATT
GTGTGCATCAAAGGATAGAGATAAAAGACACCAAGGAAGCTTTAGACAAGATAGAGGAAGAGCAAAACAA
AAGTAAGACCACCGCACAGCAAGCGGCCGGCCGCTGATCTTCAGACCTGGAGGAGGAGATATGAGGGACA
ATTGGAGAAGTGAATTATATAAATATAAAGTAGTAAAAATTGAACCATTAGGAGTAGCACCCACCAAGGC
AAAGAGAAGAGTGGTGCAGAGAGAAAAAAGAGCAGTGGGAATAGGAGCTTTGTTCCTTGGGTTCTTGGGA
GCAGCAGGAAGCACTATGGGCGCAGCGTCAATGACGCTGACGGTACAGGCCAGACAATTATTGTCTGGTA
TAGTGCAGCAGCAGAACAATTTGCTGAGGGCTATTGAGGCGCAACAGCATCTGTTGCAACTCACAGTCTG
GGGCATCAAGCAGCTCCAGGCAAGAATCCTGGCTGTGGAAAGATACCTAAAGGATCAACAGCTCCTGGGG
ATTTGGGGTTGCTCTGGAAAACTCATTTGCACCACTGCTGTGCCTTGGAATGCTAGTTGGAGTAATAAAT
CTCTGGAACAGATTTGGAATCACACGACCTGGATGGAGTGGGACAGAGAAATTAACAATTACACAAGCTT
AATACACTCCTTAATTGAAGAATCGCAAAACCAGCAAGAAAAGAATGAACAAGAATTATTGGAATTAGAT
AAATGGGCAAGTTTGTGGAATTGGTTTAACATAACAAATTGGCTGTGGTATATAAAATTATTCATAATGA
TAGTAGGAGGCTTGGTAGGTTTAAGAATAGTTTTTGCTGTACTTTCTATAGTGAATAGAGTTAGGCAGGG
ATATTCACCATTATCGTTTCAGACCCACCTCCCAACCCCGAGGGGACCCGACAGGCCCGAAGGAATAGAA
GAAGAAGGTGGAGAGAGAGACAGAGACAGATCCATTCGATTAGTGAACGGATCTCGACGGTATCGCCGAA
TTCACAAATGGCAGTATTCATCCACAATTTTAAAAGAAAAGGGGGGATTGGGGGGTACAGTGCAGGGGAA
AGAATAGTAGACATAATAGCAACAGACATACAAACTAAAGAATTACAAAAACAAATTACAAAAATTCAAA
ATTTTCGGGTTTATTACAGGGACAGCAGAGATCCAGTTTGGACTAGTGGAGTTCCGCGTTACATAACTTA
CGGTAAATGGCCCGCCTGGCTGACCGCCCAACGACCCCCGCCCATTGACGTCAATAATGACGTATGTTCC
CATAGTAACGCCAATAGGGACTTTCCATTGACGTCAATGGGTGGAGTATTTACGGTAAACTGCCCACTTG
GCAGTACATCAAGTGTATCATATGCCAAGTACGCCCCCTATTGACGTCAATGACGGTAAATGGCCCGCCT
GGCATTATGCCCAGTACATGACCTTATGGGACTTTCCTACTTGGCAGTACATCTACGTATTAGTCATCGC
TATTACCATGGTGATGCGGTTTTGGCAGTACATCAATGGGCGTGGATAGCGGTTTGACTCACGGGGATTT
CCAAGTCTCCACCCCATTGACGTCAATGGGAGTTTGTTTTGGCACCAAAATCAACGGGACTTTCCAAAAT
GTCGTAACAACTCCGCCCCATTGACGCAAATGGGCGGTAGGCGTGTACGGTGGGAGGTCTATATAAGCAG
AGCTCGTTTAGTGAACCGTCAGATCGCCTGGAGACGCCATCCACGCTGTTTTGACCTCCATAGAAGACAC
CGGCGGCCCGAGCTCGGATCTGCCACCATGTCGAATCTGAGCAAAGGCACGGGCAGCCGGAAGGACACCA
AGATGCGGATCCGGGCCTTTCCGATGACCATGGAT
[420 nt withheld, positions 2906-3325]
GATATGATTGCAAGAGAGCGGAAAGGAGAAGTCGTAGACAGAGGCGCAATAAGAAATGCTTGCCAGATGT
TAATGATTTTAGGTCTCGAAGGAAGATCAGTCTATGAAGAAGATTTTGAGGCTCCTTTTTTGGAAATGTC
TGCAGAATTTTTTCAGATGGAAAGCCAGAAATTTTTAGCAGAAAATAGTGCTTCAGTATATATAAAGAAA
GTAGAAGCTAGAATTAATGAAGAAATAGAACGAGTGATGCACTGCCTTGACAAATCAACGGAAGAACCAA
TTGTAAAGGTGGTTGAAAGGGAACTCATTTCCAAGCACATGAAGACTATAGTAGAAATGGAGAATTCTGG
GCTAGTACATATGTTGAAAAATGGAAAGACAGAAGACCTTGGTTGCATGTACAAGTTATTTAGTCGTGTG
CCAAATGGTTTGAAAACAATGTGTGAGTGTATGAGTTCCTATTTGAGGGAGCAAGGTAAAGCTCTTGTTT
CTGAAGAAGGAGAAGGAAAGAATCCTGTTGACTATATCCAGGGCTTATTGGATCTGAAGAGTAGGTTCGA
TCGCTTCCTCCTGGAATCATTCAACAATGACCGTCTCTTTAAACAAACTATTGCGGGTGACTTTGAGTAT
TTTCTCAACCTCAACTCCAGGTCTCCTGAATACCTCTCATTATTTATTGATGATAAGCTGAAAAAGGGAG
TCAAAGGGCTAACAGAACAAGAAGTAGAAACAATATTGGATAAAGCAATGGTCCTTTGACTCGACGATAG
ATCCTAATCAACCTCTGGATTACAAAATTTGTGAAAGATTGACTGGTATTCTTAACTATGTTGCTCCTTT
TACGCTATGTGGATACGCTGCTTTAATGCCTTTGTATCATGCTATTGCTTCCCGTATGGCTTTCATTTTC
TCCTCCTTGTATAAATCCTGGTTGCTGTCTCTTTATGAGGAGTTGTGGCCCGTTGTCAGGCAACGTGGCG
TGGTGTGCACTGTGTTTGCTGACGCAACCCCCACTGGTTGGGGCATTGCCACCACCTGTCAGCTCCTTTC
CGGGACTTTCGCTTTCCCCCTCCCTATTGCCACGGCGGAACTCATCGCCGCCTGCCTTGCCCGCTGCTGG
ACAGGGGCTCGGCTGTTGGGCACTGACAATTCCGTGGTGTTGTCGGGGAAATCATCGTCCTTTCCTTGGC
TGCTCGCCTGTGTTGCCACCTGGATTCTGCGCGGGACGTCCTTCTGCTACGTCCCTTCGGCCCTCAATCC
AGCGGACCTTCCTTCCCGCGGCCTGCTGCCGGCTCTGCGGCCTCTTCCGCGTCTTCGCCTTCGCCCTCAG
ACGAGTCGGATCTCCCTTTGGGCCGCCTCCCCGCCTGAGATCCTTTAAGACCAATGACTTACAAGGCAGC
TGTAGATCTTAGCCACTTTTTAAAAGAAAAGGGGGGACTGGAAGGGCTAATTCACTCCCAACGAAGACAA
GATCTGCTTTTTGCTTGTACTGGGTCTCTCTGGTTAGACCAGATCTGAGCCTGGGAGCTCTCTGGCTAAC
TAGGGAACCCACTGCTTAAGCCTCAATAAAGCTTGCCTTGAGTGCTTCAAGTAGTGTGTGCCCGTCTGTT
GTGTGACTCTGGTAACTAGAGATCCCTCAGACCCTTTTAGTCAGTGTGGAAAATCTCTAGCAGTAGTAGT
TCATGTCATCTTATTATTCAGTATTTATAACTTGCAAAGAAATGAATATCAGAGAGTGAGAGGCCCGGGT
TAATTAAGGAAAGGGCTAGATCATTCTTGAAGACGAAAGGGCCTCGTGATACGCCTATTTTTATAGGTTA
ATGTCATGATAATAATGGTTTCTTAGACGTCAGGTGGCACTTTTCGGGGAAATGTGCGCGGAACCCCTAT
TTGTTTATTTTTCTAAATACATTCAAATATGTATCCGCTCATGAGACAATAACCCTGATAAATGCTTCAA
TAATATTGAAAAAGGAAGAGTATGAGTATTCAACATTTCCGTGTCGCCCTTATTCCCTTTTTTGCGGCAT
TTTGCCTTCCTGTTTTTGCTCACCCAGAAACGCTGGTGAAAGTAAAAGATGCTGAAGATCAGTTGGGTGC
ACGAGTGGGTTACATCGAACTGGATCTCAACAGCGGTAAGATCCTTGAGAGTTTTCGCCCCGAAGAACGT
TTTCCAATGATGAGCACTTTTAAAGTTCTGCTATGTGGCGCGGTATTATCCCGTGTTGACGCCGGGCAAG
AGCAACTCGGTCGCCGCATACACTATTCTCAGAATGACTTGGTTGAGTACTCACCAGTCACAGAAAAGCA
TCTTACGGATGGCATGACAGTAAGAGAATTATGCAGTGCTGCCATAACCATGAGTGATAACACTGCGGCC
AACTTACTTCTGACAACGATCGGAGGACCGAAGGAGCTAACCGCTTTTTTGCACAACATGGGGGATCATG
TAACTCGCCTTGATCGTTGGGAACCGGAGCTGAATGAAGCCATACCAAACGACGAGCGTGACACCACGAT
GCCTGTAGCAATGGCAACAACGTTGCGCAAACTATTAACTGGCGAACTACTTACTCTAGCTTCCCGGCAA
CAATTAATAGACTGGATGGAGGCGGATAAAGTTGCAGGACCACTTCTGCGCTCGGCCCTTCCGGCTGGCT
GGTTTATTGCTGATAAATCTGGAGCCGGTGAGCGTGGGTCTCGCGGTATCATTGCAGCACTGGGGCCAGA
TGGTAAGCCCTCCCGTATCGTAGTTATCTACACGACGGGGAGTCAGGCAACTATGGATGAACGAAATAGA
CAGATCGCTGAGATAGGTGCCTCACTGATTAAGCATTGGTAACTGTCAGACCAAGTTTACTCATATATAC
TTTAGATTGATTTAAAACTTCATTTTTAATTTAAAAGGATCTAGGTGAAGATCCTTTTTGATAATCTCAT
GACCAAAATCCCTTAACGTGAGTTTTCGTTCCACTGAGCGTCAGACCCCGTAGAAAAGATCAAAGGATCT
TCTTGAGATCCTTTTTTTCTGCGCGTAATCTGCTGCTTGCAAACAAAAAAACCACCGCTACCAGCGGTGG
TTTGTTTGCCGGATCAAGAGCTACCAACTCTTTTTCCGAAGGTAACTGGCTTCAGCAGAGCGCAGATACC
AAATACTGTTCTTCTAGTGTAGCCGTAGTTAGGCCACCACTTCAAGAACTCTGTAGCACCGCCTACATAC
CTCGCTCTGCTAATCCTGTTACCAGTGGCTGCTGCCAGTGGCGATAAGTCGTGTCTTACCGGGTTGGACT
CAAGACGATAGTTACCGGATAAGGCGCAGCGGTCGGGCTGAACGGGGGGTTCGTGCACACAGCCCAGCTT
GGAGCGAACGACCTACACCGAACTGAGATACCTACAGCGTGAGCTATGAGAAAGCGCCACGCTTCCCGAA
GGGAGAAAGGCGGACAGGTATCCGGTAAGCGGCAGGGTCGGAACAGGAGAGCGCACGAGGGAGCTTCCAG
GGGGAAACGCCTGGTATCTTTATAGTCCTGTCGGGTTTCGCCACCTCTGACTTGAGCGTCGATTTTTGTG
ATGCTCGTCAGGGGGGCGGAGCCTATGGAAAAACGCCAGCAACGCGGCCTTTTTACGGTTCCTGGCCTTT
TGCTGGCCTTTTGCTCACATGTTCTTTCCTGCGTTATCCCCTGATTCTGTGGATAACCGTATTACCGCCT
TTGAGTGAGCTGATACCGCTCGCCGCAGCCGAACGACCGAGCGCAGCGAGTCAGTGAGCGAGGAAGCGGA
AGAGCGCCCAATACGCAAACCGCCTCTCCCCGCGCGTTGGCCGATTCATTAATGCAGCAAGCTCATGGCT
GACTAATTTTTTTTATTTATGCAGAGGCCGAGGCCGCCTCGGCCTCTGAGCTATTCCAGAAGTAGTGAGG
AGGCTTTTTTGGAGGCCTAGGCTTTTGCAAAAAGCTCCCCGTGGCACGACAGGTTTCCCGACTGGAAAGC
GGGCAGTGAGCGCAACGCAATTAATGTGAGTTAGCTCACTCATTAGGCACCCCAGGCTTTACACTTTATG
CTTCCGGCTCGTATGTTGTGTGGAATTGTGAGCGGATAACAATTTCACACAGGAAACAGCTATGACATGA
TTACGAATTTCACAAATAAAGCATTTTTTTCACTGCATTCTAGTTGTGGTTTGTCCAAACTCATCAATGT
ATCTTATCATGTCTGGATCAACTGGATAACTCAAGCTAACCAAAATCATCCCAAACTTCCCACCCCATAC
CCTATTACCACTGCCAATTACCTGTGGTTTCATTTACTCTAAACCTGTGATTCCTCTGAATTATTTTCAT
TTTAAAGAAATTGTATTTGTTAAATATGTACTACAAACTTAGTAGT
Features (pLannotate 1.2.2; 23 found; start..end, strand, type, name):
    377..634     +  LTR            5' LTR (truncated): truncated 5' long terminal repeat (LTR) from HIV-1
    681..806     +  misc_feature   HIV-1 Ψ: packaging signal of human immunodeficiency virus type 1
    790..1128    +  CDS            HIV-1 gag (fragment): gag protein from human immunodeficiency virus 1; gag
   1303..1536    +  misc_feature   RRE: The Rev response element (RRE) of HIV-1 allows for Rev-dependent mRNA export from the nucleus to the cytoplasm.
   1913..2013    +  CDS            Rev (fragment): human immunodeficiency virus 1 (HIV-1) Rev protein; rev; enhances nuclear export of unspliced and incompletely spliced viral mRNAs
   2058..2175    +  misc_feature   cPPT/CTS: central polypurine tract and central termination sequence of HIV-1
   2227..2530    +  enhancer       CMV enhancer: human cytomegalovirus immediate early enhancer
   2531..2734    +  promoter       CMV promoter: human cytomegalovirus (CMV) immediate early promoter
   2828..4081    +  CDS            CUL3 (fragment) (sequence partly withheld): CUL3_HUMAN - Also known as KIAA0617. Experimental evidence at protein level: Swiss-Prot protein existence level 1. Core component of multiple cullin-RING-based BCR (BTB-CUL3- RBX1) E3 ubiquitin-protein ligase complexes which mediate the ubiquitination and subsequent proteasomal degradation of target proteins. BCR complexes and ARIH1 collaborate in tandem to mediate ubiquitination of target proteins (PubMed:27565346). As a scaffold protein may contribute to catalysis through positioning of the substrate and the ubiquitin-conjugating enzyme. The E3 ubiquitin- protein ligase activity of the compl
   4101..4689    +  misc_feature   WPRE: woodchuck hepatitis virus posttranscriptional regulatory element
   4697..4762    +  CDS            nef (fragment): NEF_HV1Z2 - Experimental evidence at protein level: Swiss-Prot protein existence level 1. Extracellular Nef protein targets CD4(+) T-lymphocytes for apoptosis by interacting with CXCR4 surface receptors. From Human immunodeficiency virus type 1 group M subtype D (isolate Z2/CDC-Z34) (HIV-1).
   4764..4997    +  LTR            3' LTR (ΔU3): self-inactivating 3' long terminal repeat (LTR) from HIV-1
   5202..5306    +  promoter       AmpR promoter: bla
   5307..6167    +  CDS            AmpR: β-lactamase; bla; confers resistance to ampicillin, carbenicillin, and related antibiotics
   6338..6926    +  rep_origin     ori: high-copy-number ColE1/pMB1/pBR322/pUC origin of replication
   7109..7163    +  CDS            lacI (fragment): lac repressor; lacI; The lac repressor binds to the lac operator to inhibit transcription in E. coli. This inhibition can be relieved by adding lactose or isopropyl-β-D-thiogalactopyranoside (IPTG).
   7169..7262    +  rep_origin     SV40 ori (fragment): SV40 origin of replication
   7287..7324    +  CDS            lacI (fragment): lac repressor; lacI; The lac repressor binds to the lac operator to inhibit transcription in E. coli. This inhibition can be relieved by adding lactose or isopropyl-β-D-thiogalactopyranoside (IPTG).
   7337..7358    +  protein_bind   CAP binding site: CAP binding activates transcription in the presence of cAMP. E. coli catabolite activator protein
   7373..7403    +  promoter       lac promoter: promoter for the E. coli lac operon
   7411..7427    +  protein_bind   lac operator: The lac repressor binds to the lac operator to inhibit transcription in E. coli. This inhibition can be relieved by adding lactose or isopropyl-β-D-thiogalactopyranoside (IPTG). lac repressor encoded by lacI
   7461..7544    +  polyA_signal   SV40 poly(A) signal (fragment): SV40 polyadenylation signal
   7711..329     +  CDS            nef (fragment) (across the origin): NEF_HV1BR - Experimental evidence at protein level: Swiss-Prot protein existence level 1. Extracellular Nef protein targets CD4(+) T-lymphocytes for apoptosis by interacting with CXCR4 surface receptors (PubMed:14990729). From Human immunodeficiency virus type 1 group M subtype B (isolate BRU/LAI) (HIV-1).
