[The description below was written by a language model from this plasmid's Addgene catalogue record and pLannotate feature annotations shown in this document.]
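Description:
pHAGE DN Cullin3 is an HIV-1-derived, self-inactivating lentiviral expression plasmid built on the pHAGE backbone to deliver a dominant-negative form of human Cullin 3 (CUL3) into mammalian cells. It is propagated in E. coli through a high-copy ColE1/pUC-type origin with ampicillin selection (AmpR, β-lactamase). A recombination-deficient strain (Stbl3) is listed as the growth host, as is common for LTR-containing vectors. The sequenced record is about 7.7 kb, which is slightly smaller than the catalogue's nominal backbone size of 8 kb.

The transfer cassette runs from a truncated 5' LTR through the Ψ packaging signal, with an adjoining gag fragment, the Rev response element and the cPPT/CTS. These elements support genome packaging, Rev-dependent nuclear export and efficient transduction. The cassette ends in a ΔU3 3' LTR that inactivates LTR promoter activity after integration. Within it, the CMV immediate-early enhancer and promoter drive the insert, which was introduced by Gateway cloning, and a WPRE downstream boosts transcript expression.

The annotated CUL3 coding region is only a fragment of roughly 1.25 kb. That fits a truncated protein, although the record does not state the exact boundaries or the mechanism of dominant-negative action. No epitope tag, fluorescent reporter or mammalian selection marker appears in the feature table. Short lacI, lac promoter/operator, SV40 ori, SV40 poly(A) and nef fragments are backbone remnants.

CUL3 is the scaffold of BTB-CUL3-RBX1 E3 ubiquitin ligases. The associated publication concerns global identification of cullin-RING ligase substrates, so the construct is suited to interfering with CUL3 ligase function in transduced cells to reveal proteins that depend on it for degradation.
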