Addgene plasmid #41913: pHAGE DN Cullin3
Depositing lab: Stephen Elledge. Depositing organization: Harvard Medical School. Publication: Global identification of modular cullin-RING ligase substrates. Emanuele MJ, Elia AE, Xu Q, Thoma CR, Izhar L, Leng Y, Guo A, Chen YN, Rush J, Hsu PW, Yen HC, Elledge SJ. Cell. 2011 Oct 14;147(2):459-74. doi: 10.1016/j.cell.2011.09.019. Epub 2011 Sep 29. PubMed 21963094.
Backbone
  Vector backbone: pHAGE
  Backbone size w/o insert (bp): 8000
  Vector type: Lentiviral
Growth in bacteria
  Bacterial resistance: Ampicillin, 100 μg/mL
  Growth temperature: 37°C
  Growth strain: Stbl3
  Copy number: High Copy
Gene/Insert
  Gene/Insert name: Cullin 3 (alt name: CUL-3)
  Species: H. sapiens (human)
  GenBank ID: NM_003590
  Entrez Gene: CUL3 (a.k.a. CUL-3, NEDAUS, PHA2E)
  Cloning method: Gateway Cloning
  Sequencing primers: 5′ CMV-F
Terms and licenses: Academic/Nonprofit Terms; Industry Terms: Not Available to Industry
How to cite: pHAGE DN Cullin3 was a gift from Stephen Elledge (Addgene plasmid # 41913 ; http://n2t.net/addgene:41913 ; RRID:Addgene_41913)
