>Addgene plasmid #41913 | pHAGE DN Cullin3 | addgene partial sequence | sequence record 62685 | CMV-F 5'-CGCAAATGGGCGGTAGGCGTG-3'
AGCAGAGCTCGTTTAGTGACCGTCAGATCGCCTGGAGACGCCATCCACGCTGTTTTGACCTCCATAGAAG
ACACCGGCGGCCCGAGCTCGGATCTGCCACCATGTCGAATCTGAGCAAAGGCACGGGCAGCCGGAAGGAC
ACCAAGATGCGGATCCGGGCCTTTCCGATGACCATGGAT
[420 nt withheld, positions 180-599]
GATATGATTGCAAGAGAGCGGAAAGGAGAAGTCGTAGACAGAGGCGCAATAAGAAATGCTTGCCAGATGT
TAATGATTTTAGGTCTCGAAGGAAGATCAGTCTATGAAGAAGATTTTGAGGCTCCTTTTTTGGAAATGTC
TGCAGAATTTTTTCAGATGGAAAGCCAGAAATTTTTAGCAGAAAATAGTGCTTCAGTATATATAAAGAAA
GTAGAAGCTAGAATTAATGAAGAAATAGAACGAGTGATGCACTGCCTTGACAAATCAACGGAAGAACCAA
TTGTAAAGGTGGTTGAAAGGGAACTCATTTCCAAGCACATGAAGACTATAGTAGAAATGGAGAATTCTGG
GCTAGTACATATGTTG
